Addgene plasmid #97150: Tol2-krt4-RFP-miR-223 sponge
Purpose: For miR-223 knock down
Depositing lab: Qing Deng. Publication: MicroRNA-223 Suppresses the Canonical NF-kappaB Pathway in Basal Keratinocytes to Dampen Neutrophilic Inflammation. Zhou W, Pal AS, Hsu AY, Gurol T, Zhu X, Wirbisky-Hershberger SE, Freeman JL, Kasinski AL, Deng Q. Cell Rep. 2018 Feb 13;22(7):1810-1823. doi: 10.1016/j.celrep.2018.01.058. PubMed 29444433.
Backbone
  Vector backbone: Tol2 backbone
  Vector type: Zebrafish
Growth in bacteria
  Bacterial resistance: Ampicillin, 100 μg/mL
  Growth temperature: 37°C
  Growth strain: NEB Stable
  Copy number: High Copy
Gene/Insert
  Gene/Insert name: miR-223 sponge
  Species: D. rerio (zebrafish)
  Insert size (bp): 200
  Cloning method: Gateway Cloning
Terms and licenses: Academic/Nonprofit Terms; Industry Terms: Not Available to Industry
How to cite: Tol2-krt4-RFP-miR-223 sponge was a gift from Qing Deng (Addgene plasmid # 97150 ; http://n2t.net/addgene:97150 ; RRID:Addgene_97150)
