[The description below was written by a language model from this plasmid's Addgene catalogue record and pLannotate feature annotations shown in this document.]
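Description:
Tol2-krt4-RFP-miR-223 sponge is a zebrafish transgenesis plasmid of about 8.9 kb, assembled by multisite Gateway cloning into a Tol2 transposon backbone and intended to knock down miR-223 function. It is propagated in E. coli as a high-copy plasmid using a ColE1/pUC-type origin and selected through the β-lactamase (AmpR) gene under its own promoter. pBluescript-derived remnants are also present, including an f1 phage origin, lacZα fragments, lac promoter/operator elements, and T7 and T3 promoters. The Tol2 transposon arms themselves were not annotated by the feature caller, but the backbone name implies them. They presumably lie in the unannotated stretches flanking the expression cassette, where Tol2 transposase would act on them to integrate the cassette into the fish genome.

The cassette is delimited by Gateway recombination scars. An unannotated region of roughly 2.2 kb between attB4 and attB1 occupies the 5′ promoter position and, going by the plasmid name, corresponds to the krt4 (keratin 4) promoter, which would direct expression in epithelial cells. Downstream of attB1 lies a TagRFP coding sequence. It is followed by a short unannotated segment before attB2 that is the likely location of the roughly 200 bp miR-223 sponge insert, although the table does not label it. An SV40 polyadenylation signal is annotated just past attB2, on the opposite strand to TagRFP. A microRNA sponge carries repeated target sites, typically in a reporter transcript's 3′ UTR, that sequester the endogenous microRNA and relieve repression of its natural targets, while the red fluorescence marks the expressing cells. The associated publication concerns miR-223 regulation of NF-κB signalling in keratinocytes and neutrophilic inflammation, which is consistent with using the construct for tissue-restricted miR-223 inhibition in zebrafish.
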