Features (pLannotate 1.2.2; 22 found; start..end, strand, type, name):
     32..460     -  rep_origin     f1 ori (sequence partly withheld): f1 bacteriophage origin of replication; arrow indicates direction of (+) strand synthesis
    465..620     -  CDS            lacZα (fragment): LacZα fragment of β-galactosidase; lacZ fragment
    628..646     +  promoter       T7 promoter: promoter for bacteriophage T7 RNA polymerase
   1322..1342    +  protein_bind   attB4: mutant version of attB; core recombination site for the Gateway® BP reaction BP Clonase™
   1364..1385    +  misc_feature   MCS (fragment): multiple cloning site
   3606..3626    +  protein_bind   attB1: mutant version of attB; core recombination site for the Gateway® BP reaction BP Clonase™
   3629..3649    -  CDS            lacZα (fragment): LacZα fragment of β-galactosidase; lacZ fragment
   3657..3675    +  promoter       T7 promoter: promoter for bacteriophage T7 RNA polymerase
   3684..3710    -  misc_feature   MCS (fragment): pBluescript multiple cloning site
   3719..4428    +  CDS            TagRFP (fragment): monomeric derivative of red fluorescent protein from Entacmaea quadricolor (Merzlyak et al., 2007) mammalian codon-optimized
   4620..4638    -  promoter       T3 promoter: promoter for bacteriophage T3 RNA polymerase
   4667..4688    -  protein_bind   attB2 (fragment): mutant version of attB; recombination site for the Gateway® BP reaction BP Clonase™
   4696..4830    -  polyA_signal   SV40 poly(A) signal: SV40 polyadenylation signal
   6630..6670    -  misc_feature   MCS (fragment): pBluescript multiple cloning site
   6683..6701    -  promoter       T3 promoter: promoter for bacteriophage T3 RNA polymerase
   6746..6762    -  protein_bind   lac operator: The lac repressor binds to the lac operator to inhibit transcription in E. coli. This inhibition can be relieved by adding lactose or isopropyl-β-D-thiogalactopyranoside (IPTG). lac repressor encoded by lacI
   6770..6800    -  promoter       lac promoter: promoter for the E. coli lac operon
   6815..6836    -  protein_bind   CAP binding site: CAP binding activates transcription in the presence of cAMP. E. coli catabolite activator protein
   6849..6941    -  CDS            lacI (fragment): lac repressor; lacI; The lac repressor binds to the lac operator to inhibit transcription in E. coli. This inhibition can be relieved by adding lactose or isopropyl-β-D-thiogalactopyranoside (IPTG).
   7124..7712    -  rep_origin     ori: high-copy-number ColE1/pMB1/pBR322/pUC origin of replication
   7883..8743    -  CDS            AmpR: β-lactamase; bla; confers resistance to ampicillin, carbenicillin, and related antibiotics
   8744..8848    -  promoter       AmpR promoter: bla
>Addgene plasmid #97150 | Tol2-krt4-RFP-miR-223 sponge | addgene full sequence | sequence record 287972 | Addgene NGS Result
ACCTAAATTGTAAGCGTTAATATTTTGTTAAAATTCGCGTTAAATTTTTGTTAAATCAGCTCATTTTTTA
ACCAATAGGCCGAAATCGGCAAAATCCCTTATAAATCAAAAGAATAGACCGAGATAGGGT
[37 nt withheld, positions 131-167]
AAAGAACGTGGACTCCAACGTCAAAGG
[49 nt withheld, positions 195-243]
T
[91 nt withheld, positions 245-335]
G
[124 nt withheld, positions 337-460]
CCCATTCGCCATTCAGGCTGCGCAACTGTTGGGAAGGGCGATCGGTGCGGGCCTCTTCGCTATTACGCCA
GCTGGCGAAAGGGGGATGTGCTGCAAGGCGATTAAGTTGGGTAACGCCAGGGTTTTCCCAGTCACGACGT
TGTAAAACGACGGCCAGTGAGCGCGCGTAATACGACTCACTATAGGGCGAATTGGGTACAGGTCATTGCA
CAACACCAGAAATGCCCTCTGATCTGCAAAAGACGTGAATATCTGTTCAGACACCCATATCCACTCTGTT
CCACACAGGTCAGAGGTTTGTCCAGGAGTTCTTGACAGAGGTGTAAAAAGTACTCAAAAATTTTACTCAA
GTGAAAGTACAAGTACTTAGGGAAAATTTTACTCAATTAAAAGTAAAAGTATCTGGCTAGAATCTTACTT
GAGTAAAAGTAAAAAAGTACTCCATTAAAATTGTACTTGAGTATTAAGGAAGTAAAAGTAAAAGCAAGAA
AGAAAACTAGAGATTCTTGTTTAAGCTTTTAATCTCAAAAAACATTAAATGAAATGCATACAAGGTTTTA
TCCTGCTTTAGAACTGTTTGTATTTAATTATCAAACTATAAGACAGACAATCTAATGCCAGTACACGCTA
CTCAAAGTTGTAAAACCTCAGATTTAACTTCAGTAGAAGCTGATTCTCAAAATTGTTAGTGTCAAGCCTA
GCTCTTTTGGGGCTGAAAAGCAATCCTGCAGTGCTGAAAAGCCTCTCACAGGCAGCCGATGCGGGAAGAG
GTGTATTAGTCTTGATAGAGAGGCTGCAAATAGCAGGAAACGTGAGCAGAGACTCCCTGGTGTCTGAAAC
ACAGGCCAGATGGGCCGATATCAACTTTGTATAGAAAAGTTGGCTCCGAATTCGCCCTTAAAACTCGAGC
TCAAGCTTCGAATTCCTACAGTAAAGCTTCTCCACAATGTCCCGGAGATCCAGCCCGGACATGCATTTTC
TTGCCTTTCCTTCCCTTCTAAGTCTGACGTCCTTTTAAGAGCTTGTGCATGAAAGCAAATTTAGAGCTTA
TTACTCATCTTAAACACCCATACAAAGTGATGATTGCCGTACCATGATCTCACACCTTTCACACCTGGTT
TATACTATGATAGTTGTAGACGATTGCGTAATGCTACTAAATGCCCATCAGTGCTGGCTGTGACACCCAA
CTGCTGCCATTTCGTGTTGACTTGCACGAGAAATGAGAAATTGTCTGACTATGCAGGGTGTACTATGCGT
GGGAACTTATCAGTGGTCATTAAATACTATGGTTTAAAGTTAGAGCAAAGTGTGCTGTATTTTTGTGTCA
GCTTAGCTGCTGTTTTGTGTGTAAAGTAACAAATGACAAATACTCAAACTATTGAAATTAAGTAGTTTTT
CTCAGAAATTGTAATTTACTAAGTAGTTTAAAAATGTGTACTTTTACTTTCCCTTGAGCACATTTTTAGT
GCAGTATTGGTACTTTTATTTCACTACTTTCCTTCAACCTGCAGTCACTACTTTATTTTTTCTTGTCTAT
GTGGATTAGACAAATCAGTCCTGTGATTCCTGTCCAATCAAATTGCACAGAAGGTAAATCACATCATAAT
GAACTTCCTCAAGACATGGGCCATTTATAATTGCAGCAAACTGTTTGCCAGAATTAAAAGAAGATGTCAA
AAATCTTTACACGCATTAACCCAGAGACTGCTTAGATGCATGTCACTGATGAGAAGATGACAGATGTTTT
CTGTATGATGACCGAAATAACCTTAAACGCACACAAGACGGCACAAGACGTCAACATGGCTATAGGTTTA
CGTTGTACCCCATTGCAATGGGGACGTTGTATTTTGTTTAGAAATGAAAATTAGGTTGACGTCAGAGCTC
AACGTCAGGTCGATGTCAAGGTTCAACATCCAATCTAAAATCATATATCAATGTCTAATGATGTTACAGC
TTGATGTTGTGTGGATGTTACCCCTATGATGTCTATCAGAAGTTGGATTGTGGTTGCCATACCTAATGAA
TAAATGTCATTATTTTACATTTGTTTAAGATGTTGGTTCGACATTGGACTTATGTCGCTTTCCAACACAA
CCTAAATCCACCAAATATTAACTTCCTATGACATCGTTATTGGACATCAAAATAACAATATCCTTAGATG
CTGGCTAGACTTTGAATTTAGGTCACCACAACCTATATTTAACCTAATATTAACATCTTATGATGTTGTG
TGCCTGCTGGGCAATAACTAAATGCACTACAGAATGTTACGTTTACACACATGTAAATTACATGTAAATG
CATTAGCTTTTTAAGACATAATACTCACTACTAACTACTCTTGAGTACTTTTAAAAAAGCTACTTTTTAC
TCATACTTTGAGTAACAGTTACAACAGATACTTTTACTCGCACTGGATTTTTAGGCATGTAATGGTATTT
TTACTATGATTTTTCAGTACTCTTTCCACTACTGCAGCCCTCCCCATACATAATCATATGTTTACACATA
TGGTGGAGTTTAGAGCCATAAACTACATTAACTTTGTTAGCCGCCAGCATTACTGTGCAGAATTGTGTGT
GTGCACATTTTCCAATATCAATACAGAAGGAAACTCTGTTCCCTGTTCCCTTGTAAATCTCAACAATGCA
ACTGTTCAGCTCAGGGGGAAAAATGCCCTGCCAGATCCAAACGCTGGCAAAAGTGGATGGAAAAAAGCCT
TTCATTAATGTAAGAGTTGCTGCGCGCCCCACCCAGATAAAAAGAGCAGAGGTTAACATGCTCTCTACGG
CTGTCCAGCCAACCAGATACTGAGGCAGAAACACACCCGCTTGCAGATGGTGAGAGCTACACTGTCTTTT
TCAGAGTTTCTACTGGAATGCCTGTCCTCAAGTCTCAAGCCTCTCCTTGCATTTTCTCATTCCACCTGGG
GCAAAGCCCCAGGCTGGGTGTGACACCATTTATCTTACCACTTTCTCTCTGTACCTGTCTAACAGGTAGG
GTGTGTGTGAGAGTGCGTATGTGTGCAAGTGTGTGTGTGAGAGCAGTCAGCTCCACCCCCTCAAGAGTGT
GTATAAAATTGGTCAGCCAGCTGCTGAGAGACACGCAGAGGGATCCTTTAAGGGCGAATTCGACCCAAGT
TTGTACAAAAAAGCAGGCTTGTAAAACGACGGCCAGTGAGCGCGCGTAATACGACTCACTATAGGGCGAA
TTGGGTACCGGGCCCCCCCTCGAGGTCGACTCGCCACCATGGTGTCTAAGGGCGAAGAGCTGATTAAGGA
GAACATGCACATGAAGCTGTACATGGAGGGCACCGTGAACAACCACCACTTCAAGTGCACATCCGAGGGC
GAAGGCAAGCCCTACGAGGGCACCCAGACCATGAGAATCAAGGTGGTCGAGGGCGGCCCTCTCCCCTTCG
CCTTCGACATCCTGGCTACCAGCTTCATGTACGGCAGCAGAACCTTCATCAACCACACCCAGGGCATCCC
CGACTTCTTTAAGCAGTCCTTCCCTGAGGGCTTCACATGGGAGAGAGTCACCACATACGAAGACGGGGGC
GTGCTGACCGCTACCCAGGACACCAGCCTCCAGGACGGCTGCCTCATCTACAACGTCAAGATCAGAGGGG
TGAACTTCCCATCCAACGGCCCTGTGATGCAGAAGAAAACACTCGGCTGGGAGGCCAACACCGAGATGCT
GTACCCCGCTGACGGCGGCCTGGAAGGCAGAAGCGACATGGCCCTGAAGCTCGTGGGCGGGGGCCACCTG
ATCTGCAACTTCAAGACCACATACAGATCCAAGAAACCCGCTAAGAACCTCAAGATGCCCGGCGTCTACT
ATGTGGACCACAGACTGGAAAGAATCAAGGAGGCCGACAAAGAGACCTACGTCGAGCAGCACGAGGTGGC
TGTGGCCAGATACTGCGACCTCCCTAGCAAACTGGGGCACAAACTTAAGCGGCCGCTAGCGGGGTATTTC
TGAACTGACAGGAACCTTGGGGTATTTTGTAACTGACATCTCTCGAGGGGTATTTCGTAACTGACAAATT
CGCGGGGGTATTTCTTAACTGACAGCGCTAATGGGGTATTTTAGAACTGACAGATCGATCGGGGTATTTA
ATAACTGACAGCTAGCCCAGCTTTTGTTCCCTTTAGTGAGGGTTAATTGCGCGCTTGGCGTAATCATGGT
CATAGCACCCAGCTTTCTTGTACAAAGTTGATGTAGATCCAGACATGATAAGATACATTGATGAGTTTGG
ACAAACCACAACTAGAATGCAGTGAAAAAAATGCTTTATTTGTGAAATTTGTGATGCTATTGCTTTATTT
GTAACCATTATAAGCTGCAATAAACAAGTTAACAACAACAATTGCATTCATTTTATGTTTCAGGTTCAGG
GGGAGGTGTGGGAGGTTTTTTAATTCGCGGCCGCGGCGCCAATGCATTGGGCCCTCGAGCATATGAGATC
TGTCCCGATCTTTCTCTTCTGTGCTGTCAATTTAGAGTAGTTTTTGAGGTAATTTGGGTGCATTCTCTGT
AAAAACAACAAATAAATATTTATATTGTATGCAATAAATGTAACAATTACACATACACTCTCTGATTACA
GCATTAAAGGGTTAGTTCRSMCMAAAATGARRRSRWGTCATTAATGACATTATTTTCATTTTTGGGTGAA
CTAACCCTTTAATAAAACTGACATTTGCAGCCAATTGCACACTTTATAATGTTAAATACTTGTTGATTTT
AGAAATACAGTAGCATTTAGTGACAATCAAACATTAATTTTATTTCTGATTATATTGACAAAAACACAGG
ACTGTAAGGCTGACATGACAGGGTGAATTGATTTCATTACATTAGTTTTGATGGTAACACTTTTACAATA
AGGTTCGTTAGTTAACTACATTAGTTAACATGAACTAATAATGAACTGCACGTATACATGTTAATTTCAA
CATTTACTAATACTTTATATCTTGTTAACATTAGTTAATGCACTGTGAACTAACATGAACAAACAATGAA
CATCTGTATTTCTATTAACTAACGTTAACAAAGATTAACAGATACAGTAACAAATGTATTGCTCATGGTT
ATTTAATGTTAGTTAATACATGAACTAATCAACCTCATTGTAAAGTGTTACCGTTTTGACAATACAACAT
GTTTGGAAAAAAATTTCTCGCTTGGTTTTCTTGTGTTTTGCATGAATTCAAACACAATGAGAGCACGGAA
TGATAATGATTATTCAAAGCTGCAATAGGCGCCAAATTTCCCGTGGACCTAACGTTACCAATTACAAATG
CATTTTAGCATTTTATTACGTGAGCCTTATATTGTCAATCGCATGCATTAGTGAAAATAGGCCTACTACA
CATATAAAAGGCGCGCCATCAACGTCAAAACATGCACACCCAAAAAAAAAAAAAAAAAAAAAAAAAAAAA
CTATCAGTAAAACAAAATACTTAATGTACTTACCTCAATATGCTTCCTTAGGTTTGATGGCGAACTTTTG
AAGGCCGATATTTCTTTATTAAGCGGGAGACAGAGGACACATTTCATCTTGAATGAATCTTTATTTACAC
CACTTAAAGAAAAGAATTCGCGAAGATACGGCCACGGGTGCTCTTGATCCTGTGGCTGATTTTGGACTGT
GCTGCTCGCAGCTGCTGATGAATCACATACTTCCTCCATTTTCTTCCACTGATTGACTGTTATAATTTCC
CTAATTTCCAGGTCAAGGTGCTGTGCATTGTGGTAATAGATGTGACATGACGTCACTTCCAAAGGACCAA
TGAACATGTCTGACCAATTTCATATAATGTGAAAACGATTTTCATAGGCAGAATAAATAACATTTAAATT
AAACTGGGCATCAGCGCAATTCAATTGGTTTGGTAATAGCAAGGGAAAATAGAATGAAGTGATCTCCAAA
AAATAAGTACTTTTTGACTGTAAATAAAATTGTAAGGAGTAAAAAGTACTTTTTTTTCTAAAAAAATGTA
ATTAAGTAAAAGTAAAAGTATTGATTTTTAATTGTACTCAAGTAAAGTAAAAATCCCCAAAAATAATACT
TAAGTACAGTAATCAAGTAAAATTACTCAAGTACTTTACACCTCTGGTTCTTGACCCCCTACCTTCAGCA
AGCCCAGCAGATCCACTAGTTCTAGAGCGGCCGCCACCGCGGTGGAGCTCCAGCTTTTGTTCCCTTTAGT
GAGGGTTAATTGCGCGCTTGGCGTAATCATGGTCATAGCTGTTTCCTGTGTGAAATTGTTATCCGCTCAC
AATTCCACACAACATACGAGCCGGAAGCATAAAGTGTAAAGCCTGGGGTGCCTAATGAGTGAGCTAACTC
ACATTAATTGCGTTGCGCTCACTGCCCGCTTTCCAGTCGGGAAACCTGTCGTGCCAGCTGCATTAATGAA
TCGGCCAACGCGCGGGGAGAGGCGGTTTGCGTATTGGGCGCTCTTCCGCTTCCTCGCTCACTGACTCGCT
GCGCTCGGTCGTTCGGCTGCGGCGAGCGGTATCAGCTCACTCAAAGGCGGTAATACGGTTATCCACAGAA
TCAGGGGATAACGCAGGAAAGAACATGTGAGCAAAAGGCCAGCAAAAGGCCAGGAACCGTAAAAAGGCCG
CGTTGCTGGCGTTTTTCCATAGGCTCCGCCCCCCTGACGAGCATCACAAAAATCGACGCTCAAGTCAGAG
GTGGCGAAACCCGACAGGACTATAAAGATACCAGGCGTTTCCCCCTGGAAGCTCCCTCGTGCGCTCTCCT
GTTCCGACCCTGCCGCTTACCGGATACCTGTCCGCCTTTCTCCCTTCGGGAAGCGTGGCGCTTTCTCATA
GCTCACGCTGTAGGTATCTCAGTTCGGTGTAGGTCGTTCGCTCCAAGCTGGGCTGTGTGCACGAACCCCC
CGTTCAGCCCGACCGCTGCGCCTTATCCGGTAACTATCGTCTTGAGTCCAACCCGGTAAGACACGACTTA
TCGCCACTGGCAGCAGCCACTGGTAACAGGATTAGCAGAGCGAGGTATGTAGGCGGTGCTACAGAGTTCT
TGAAGTGGTGGCCTAACTACGGCTACACTAGAAGAACAGTATTTGGTATCTGCGCTCTGCTGAAGCCAGT
TACCTTCGGAAAAAGAGTTGGTAGCTCTTGATCCGGCAAACAAACCACCGCTGGTAGCGGTGGTTTTTTT
GTTTGCAAGCAGCAGATTACGCGCAGAAAAAAAGGATCTCAAGAAGATCCTTTGATCTTTTCTACGGGGT
CTGACGCTCAGTGGAACGAAAACTCACGTTAAGGGATTTTGGTCATGAGATTATCAAAAAGGATCTTCAC
CTAGATCCTTTTAAATTAAAAATGAAGTTTTAAATCAATCTAAAGTATATATGAGTAAACTTGGTCTGAC
AGTTACCAATGCTTAATCAGTGAGGCACCTATCTCAGCGATCTGTCTATTTCGTTCATCCATAGTTGCCT
GACTCCCCGTCGTGTAGATAACTACGATACGGGAGGGCTTACCATCTGGCCCCAGTGCTGCAATGATACC
GCGAGACCCACGCTCACCGGCTCCAGATTTATCAGCAATAAACCAGCCAGCCGGAAGGGCCGAGCGCAGA
AGTGGTCCTGCAACTTTATCCGCCTCCATCCAGTCTATTAATTGTTGCCGGGAAGCTAGAGTAAGTAGTT
CGCCAGTTAATAGTTTGCGCAACGTTGTTGCCATTGCTACAGGCATCGTGGTGTCACGCTCGTCGTTTGG
TATGGCTTCATTCAGCTCCGGTTCCCAACGATCAAGGCGAGTTACATGATCCCCCATGTTGTGCAAAAAA
GCGGTTAGCTCCTTCGGTCCTCCGATCGTTGTCAGAAGTAAGTTGGCCGCAGTGTTATCACTCATGGTTA
TGGCAGCACTGCATAATTCTCTTACTGTCATGCCATCCGTAAGATGCTTTTCTGTGACTGGTGAGTACTC
AACCAAGTCATTCTGAGAATAGTGTATGCGGCGACCGAGTTGCTCTTGCCCGGCGTCAATACGGGATAAT
ACCGCGCCACATAGCAGAACTTTAAAAGTGCTCATCATTGGAAAACGTTCTTCGGGGCGAAAACTCTCAA
GGATCTTACCGCTGTTGAGATCCAGTTCGATGTAACCCACTCGTGCACCCAACTGATCTTCAGCATCTTT
TACTTTCACCAGCGTTTCTGGGTGAGCAAAAACAGGAAGGCAAAATGCCGCAAAAAAGGGAATAAGGGCG
ACACGGAAATGTTGAATACTCATACTCTTCCTTTTTCAATATTATTGAAGCATTTATCAGGGTTATTGTC
TCATGAGCGGATACATATTTGAATGTATTTAGAAAAATAAACAAATAGGGGTTCCGCGCACATTTCCCCG
AAAAGTGCC
